Addgene plasmid #32128: 413-Met25 Kar2 TorsinADE E171Q GFP
Depositing lab: Susan Lindquist. Depositing organization: Massachusetts Institute of Technology. Publication: TorsinA and the TorsinA-Interacting Protein Printor Have No Impact on Endoplasmic Reticulum Stress or Protein Trafficking in Yeast. Valastyan JS, Lindquist S. PLoS One. 2011;6(7):e22744. Epub 2011 Jul 26. 10.1371/journal.pone.0022744 PubMed 21818381.
Backbone
  Vector backbone: 413-Met25
  Vector type: Yeast Expression
  Selectable markers: HIS3
Growth in bacteria
  Bacterial resistance: Ampicillin, 100 μg/mL
  Growth temperature: 37°C
  Growth strain: DH5alpha
  Copy number: High Copy
Gene/Insert
  Gene/Insert name: TorsinA
  Species: H. sapiens (human)
  Mutation: deletion of E at 302 or 303, E171Q
  Entrez Gene: TOR1A (a.k.a. AMC5, DQ2, DYT1)
  Tag / fusion protein: Kar2 (N terminal on insert); GFP (C terminal on insert)
  Cloning method: Restriction Enzyme; 5′ cloning site XbaI (not destroyed); 3′ cloning site XhoI (not destroyed)
  Sequencing primers: 5′ m13-r; 3′ m13-f
Terms and licenses: Academic/Nonprofit Terms; Industry Terms: Not Available to Industry
How to cite: 413-Met25 Kar2 TorsinADE E171Q GFP was a gift from Susan Lindquist (Addgene plasmid # 32128 ; http://n2t.net/addgene:32128 ; RRID:Addgene_32128)
