[The description below was written by a language model from this plasmid's Addgene catalogue record.]
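Description:
413-Met25 Kar2 TorsinADE E171Q GFP is a yeast expression plasmid built on the 413-Met25 backbone. It is a shuttle vector that is propagated at high copy in E. coli under ampicillin selection and maintained in yeast through the HIS3 auxotrophic marker. The backbone name indicates that expression is driven by the MET25 promoter, which in yeast is repressed by methionine and induced when methionine is withheld, allowing tunable expression. The record provides no feature table, so the yeast replication element, terminator and other backbone details are not stated.

The insert, cloned between XbaI and XhoI sites that remain intact, encodes human TorsinA (TOR1A), an AAA+ family ATPase of the endoplasmic reticulum lumen. This version carries two changes. The first is deletion of a single glutamate at position 302 or 303, the "ΔE" lesion associated with DYT1 dystonia. The second is the E171Q substitution, generally used in TorsinA as a Walker B-type mutation that impairs ATP hydrolysis and traps the protein in a substrate-bound state. An N-terminal Kar2 element is fused to the insert. Kar2 is the yeast ER-resident chaperone, so this fusion presumably supplies a yeast ER-targeting signal, although the record does not define its extent. A C-terminal GFP fusion allows the protein's localisation and levels to be followed.

According to the associated publication, the construct belongs to a set used to express TorsinA variants in yeast and test whether they affect ER stress or protein trafficking.
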