>Addgene plasmid #32128 | 413-Met25 Kar2 TorsinADE E171Q GFP | addgene partial sequence | sequence record 37476 | M13R
CTCCTAAGGGAACAAAAGCTGGAGCTCCGGATGCAAGGGTTCGAATCCCTTAGCTCTCATTATTTTTTGC
TTTTTCTCTTGAGGTCACATGATCGCAAAATGGCAAATGGCACGTGAAGCTGTCGATATTGGGGAACTGT
GGTGGTTGGCAAATGACTAATTAAGTTAGTCAAGGCGCCATCCTCATGAAAACTGTGTAACATAATAACC
GAAGTGTCGAAAAGGTGGCACCTTGTCCAATTGAACACGCTCGATGAAAAAAATAAGATATATATAAGGT
TAAGTAAAGCGTCTGTTAGAAAGGAAGTTTTTCCTTTTTCTTGCTCTCTTGTCTTTTCATCTACTATTTC
CTTCGTGTAATACAGGGTCGTCAGATACATAGATACAATTCTATTACCCCCATCCATACTCTAGAACTAG
TGGATCCCCCATCACAAGTTTGTACAAAAAAGCAGGCTTCACAAAATGTTTTTCAACAGACTAAGCGCTG
GCAAGCTGCTGGTACCACTCTCCGTGGTCCTGTACGCCCTTTTCGTGGTAATATTACCTTTACAGAATTC
TTTCCACTCCTCCAATGTTTTAGTTAGAGGTGTGGAGCCCATCAGCCTGGGACTGGCCCTGGCCGGCGTC
CTCACCGGCTACATCTACCCGCGTCTCTACTGCCTCTTCGCCGAGTGCTGCGGGCAGAAGCGGAGCCTTA
GCCGGGAGGCACTGCAGAAGGATCTGGACGACAACCTCTTTGGACAGCATCTTGCAAAGAAAATCATCTT
AAATGCCGTGTTTGGTTTCATAAACAACCCAAAGCCCAAGAAACCTCTCACGCTCTCCCTGCACGGGTGG
ACAGGCACCGGCAAAAATTTCGTCAGCAAGATCATCGCAA
