>Addgene plasmid #32128 | 413-Met25 Kar2 TorsinADE E171Q GFP | addgene partial sequence | sequence record 38184 | hTorA-Fwd 5'-TGCCGTGTTTGGTTTCATAA-3'
CTCTCCCTGCACGGGTGGACAGGCACCGGCAAAAATTTCGTCAGCAAGATCATCGCAGAGAATATTTACG
AGGGTGGTCTGAACAGTGACTATGTCCACCTGTTTGTGGCCACATTGCACTTTCCACATGCTTCAAACAT
CACCTTGTACAAGGATCAGTTACAGTTGTGGATTCGAGGCAACGTGAGTGCCTGTGCGAGGTCCATCTTC
ATATTTGATCAAATGGATAAGATGCATGCAGGCCTCATAGATGCCATCAAGCCTTTCCTCGACTATTATG
ACCTGGTGGATGGGGTCTCCTACCAGAAAGCCATGTTCATATTTCTCAGCAATGCTGGAGCAGAAAGGAT
CACAGATGTGGCTTTGGATTTCTGGAGGAGTGGAAAGCAGAGGGAAGACATCAAGCTCAAAGACATTGAA
CACGCGTTGTCTGTGTCGGTTTTCAATAACAAGAACAGTGGCTTCTGGCACAGCAGCTTAATTGACCGGA
ACCTCATTGATTATTTTGTTCCCTTCCTCCCCCTGGAATACAAACACCTAAAAATGTGTATCCGAGTGGA
AATGCAGTCCCGAGGCTATGAAATTGATGAAGACATTGTAAGCAGAGTGGCTGAGATGACATTTTTCCCC
AAAGAGGAGAGAGTTTTCTCAGATAAAGGCTGCAAAACGGTGTTCACCAAGTTAGATTATTACTACGATG
ATAACCCAGCTTTCTTGTACAAAGTGGTGATGGGCTGCAGGAATTCGATATCAAGCTTAATGGTGAGCAA
GGGCGAGGAGCTGTTCACCGGGGTGGTGCCCATCCTGGTCGAGCTGGACGGCGACGTAAACGGCCACAAG
TTCAGCGTGTCCGGCGAGGGCGAGGGCGATGCCACCTACGGCA
