>Addgene plasmid #32128 | 413-Met25 Kar2 TorsinADE E171Q GFP | addgene partial sequence | sequence record 38185 | m13-F
TCACTATAGGGCGAATTGGGTACCGGCCGCAAATTAAAGCCTTCGAGCGTCCCAAAACCTTCTCAAGCAA
GGTTTTCAGTATAATGTTACATGCGTACACGCGTCTGTACAGAAAAAAAAGAAAAATTTGAAATATAAAT
AACGTTCTTAATACTAACATAACTATAAAAAAATAAATAGGGACCTAGACTTCAGGTTGTCTAACTCCTT
CCTTTTCGGTTAGAGCGGATGTGGGGGGAGGGCGTGAATGTAAGCGTGACATAACTAATTACATGACTCG
AGTTACTTGTACAGCTCGTCCATGCCGAGAGTGATCCCGGCGGCGGTCACGAACTCCAGCAGGACCATGT
GATCGCGCTTCTCGTTGGGGTCTTTGCTCAGGGCGGACTGGGTGCTCAGGTAGTGGTTGTCGGGCAGCAG
CACGGGGCCGTCGCCGATGGGGGTGTTCTGCTGGTAGTGGTCGGCGAGCTGCACGCTGCCGTCCTCGATG
TTGTGGCGGATCTTGAAGTTCACCTTGATGCCGTTCTTCTGCTTGTCGGCCATGATATAGACGTTGTGGC
TGTTGTAGTTGTACTCCAGCTTGTGCCCCAGGATGTTGCCGTCCTCCTTGAAGTCGATGCCCTTCAGCTC
GATGCGGTTCACCAGGGTGTCGCCCTCGAACTTCACCTCGGCGCGGGTCTTGTAGTTGCCGTCGTCCTTG
AAGAAGATGGTGCGCTCCTGGACGTAGCCTTCGGGCATGGCGGACTTGAAGAAGTCGTGCTGCTTCATGT
GGTCGGGGTAGCGGCTGAAGCACTGCACGC
